>Addgene plasmid #152565 | pGBW-m4134187 | depositor full sequence | sequence record 295577 | Full Sequence
CACCATGGCGGTGGGGGCTTGCGTACTATGTAACAGCCAGACGTCATTGCGCTGCGGTGCATGTATAAGA
AGGCCGTTTCTGTGTTGCAAATGCTGCTACGATCATGTTATTTCGACTTCTCACAAGCTTGTGCTCAGTG
TCAATCCTTATGTGTGTAATGCCCCCGGATGCGACGTCACAGATGTTACCCAACTGTACCTGGGCGGCAT
GTCCTATTATTGTAAGAGCCACAAACCACCAATCTCCTTCCCCCTGTGCGCCAACGGACAGGTGTTTGGG
CTCTACAAAAACACATGTGTGGGATCTGACAATGTCACCGACTTCAACGCTATCGCCACATGCGATTGGA
CTAATGCAGGCGACTACATTTTAGCCAACACCTGTACCGAACGGCTGAAGTTATTTGCGGCTGAGACTCT
AAAGGCAACTGAGGAAACCTTCAAACTTTCATATGGTATCGCCACGGTACGTGAGGTGTTGTCTGATCGA
GAACTGCATCTCAGTTGGGAGGTCGGGAAGCCTAGACCTCCCCTTAATCGAAATTACGTGTTCACAGGTT
ATAGGGTTACCAAGAACAGCAAAGTCCAGATCGGCGAATATACTTTTGAGAAGGGAGATTACGGTGACGC
CGTAGTGTATCGTGGCACAACAACATACAAACTGAATGTTGGGGATTACTTCGTGCTGACGTCCCACACC
GTTATGCCGCTCTCAGCTCCAACTTTGGTTCCCCAGGAACATTACGTGCGGATTACTGGACTCTATCCAA
CGCTAAACATAAGCGACGAGTTTTCCAGCAACGTGGCTAATTACCAAAAGGTCGGCATGCAGAAGTACTC
CACCCTTCAGGGTCCTCCTGGGACTGGCAAAAGTCACTTCGCCATCGGACTGGCACTTTACTATCCCAGT
GCGCGCATTGTATATACCGCCTGCTCACATGCGGCAGTGGACGCCCTGTGTGAGAAGGCTTTAAAGTATC
TGCCAATAGACAAATGCTCTCGCATTATCCCTGCCAGGGCCAGAGTGGAGTGCTTTGATAAGTTTAAAGT
GAACTCGACCCTCGAACAGTATGTCTTCTGCACAGTTAACGCATTGCCCGAAACGACCGCCGATATAGTT
GTGTTCGACGAAATCTCAATGGCTACCAATTATGATCTCTCCGTCGTCAATGCACGGCTGCGGGCCAAAC
ACTACGTCTACATCGGGGACCCCGCGCAGTTACCAGCACCGCGAACCCTACTGACTAAGGGCACACTTGA
GCCAGAGTACTTCAACAGCGTATGTAGACTGATGAAAACCATTGGCCCTGATATGTTCCTGGGAACATGT
CGGAGGTGCCCCGCTGAAATAGTGGACACCGTTTCAGCACTTGTGTACGACAATAAGCTCAAAGCACACA
AGGATAAATCCGCACAATGTTTTAAGATGTTTTACAAAGGGGTTATTACCCATGATGTGTCTAGCGCTAT
CAATCGCCCTCAGATTGGCGTGGTGAGAGAGTTTTTGACGCGAAATCCCGCCTGGCGAAAGGCCGTATTC
ATCAGTCCTTACAACTCGCAAAATGCCGTCGCTAGTAAGATTTTAGGACTCCCTACTCAGACAGTTGATA
GCTCTCAAGGTTCTGAATACGATTATGTGATTTTTACTCAGACTACCGAAACGGCACATTCTTGTAACGT
CAACCGTTTTAACGTGGCCATTACAAGGGCCAAGGTTGGCATCTTGTGTATCATGTCAGACCGGGACCTG
TATGATAAACTGCAATTCACATCTTTGGAGATACCGCGCCGCAATGTCGCTACCCTTCAGGAAAACCTTT
ACTTTCAGTCGGGGAAACCTATACCCAATCCACTTCTCGGCTTAGATTCTACCTAAGGATCCGCAGGCCT
CTGCTAGCTTGACTGACTGAGATACAGCGTACCTTCAGCTCACAGACATGATAAGATACATTGATGAGTT
TGGACAAACCACAACTAGAATGCAGTGAAAAAAATGCTTTATTTGTGAAATTTGTGATGCTATTGCTTTA
TTTGTAACCATTATAAGCTGCAATAAACAAGTTAACAACAACAATTGCATTCATTTTATGTTTCAGGTTC
AGGGGGAGGTGTGGGAGGTTTTTTAAAGCAAGTAAAACCTCTACAAATGTGGTATTGGCCCATCTCTATC
GGTATCGTAGCATAACCCCTTGGGGCCTCTAAACGGGTCTTGAGGGGTTTTTTGTGCCCCTCGGGCCGGA
TTGCTATCTACCGGCATTGGCGCAGAAAAAAATGCCTGATGCGACGCTGCGCGTCTTATACTCCCACATA
TGCCAGATTCAGCAACGGATACGGCTTCCCCAACTTGCCCACTTCCATACGTGTCCTCCTTACCAGAAAT
TTATCCTTAAGGTCGTCAGCTATCCTGCAGGCGATCTCTCGATTTCGATCAAGACATTCCTTTAATGGTC
TTTTCTGGACACCACTAGGGGTCAGAAGTAGTTCATCAAACTTTCTTCCCTCCCTAATCTCATTGGTTAC
CTTGGGCTATCGAAACTTAATTAACCAGTCAAGTCAGCTACTTGGCGAGATCGACTTGTCTGGGTTTCGA
CTACGCTCAGAATTGCGTCAGTCAAGTTCGATCTGGTCCTTGCTATTGCACCCGTTCTCCGATTACGAGT
TTCATTTAAATCATGTGAGCAAAAGGCCAGCAAAAGGCCAGGAACCGTAAAAAGGCCGCGTTGCTGGCGT
TTTTCCATAGGCTCCGCCCCCCTGACGAGCATCACAAAAATCGACGCTCAAGTCAGAGGTGGCGAAACCC
GACAGGACTATAAAGATACCAGGCGTTTCCCCCTGGAAGCTCCCTCGTGCGCTCTCCTGTTCCGACCCTG
CCGCTTACCGGATACCTGTCCGCCTTTCTCCCTTCGGGAAGCGTGGCGCTTTCTCATAGCTCACGCTGTA
GGTATCTCAGTTCGGTGTAGGTCGTTCGCTCCAAGCTGGGCTGTGTGCACGAACCCCCCGTTCAGCCCGA
CCGCTGCGCCTTATCCGGTAACTATCGTCTTGAGTCCAACCCGGTAAGACACGACTTATCGCCACTGGCA
GCAGCCACTGGTAACAGGATTAGCAGAGCGAGGTATGTAGGCGGTGCTACAGAGTTCTTGAAGTGGTGGC
CTAACTACGGCTACACTAGAAGAACAGTATTTGGTATCTGCGCTCTGCTGAAGCCAGTTACCTTCGGAAA
AAGAGTTGGTAGCTCTTGATCCGGCAAACAAACCACCGCTGGTAGCGGTGGTTTTTTTGTTTGCAAGCAG
CAGATTACGCGCAGAAAAAAAGGATCTCAAGAAGATCCTTTGATCTTTTCTACGGGGTCTGACGCTCAGT
GGAACGAAAACTCACGTTAAGGGATTTTGGTCATGAGATTATCAAAAAGGATCTTCACCTAGATCCTTTT
AAATTAAAAATGAAGTTTTAAATCAATCTAAAGTATATATGAGTAAACTTGGTCTGACAGTTACCAATGC
TTAATCAGTGAGGCACCTATCTCAGCGATCTGTCTATTTCGTTCATCCATAGTTGCATTTAAATTTCCGA
ACTCTCCAAGGCCCTCGTCGGAAAATCTTCAAACCTTTCGTCCGATCCATCTTGCAGGCTACCTCTCGAA
CGAACTATCGCAAGTCTCTTGGCCGGCCTTGCGCCTTGGCTATTGCTTGGCAGCGCCTATCGCCAGGTAT
TACTCCAATCCCGAATATCCGAGATCGGGATCACCCGAGAGAAGTTCAACCTACATCCTCAATCCCGATC
TATCCGAGATCCGAGGAATATCGAAATCGGGGCGCGCCTGGCCTCCGCGCCGGGTTTTGGCGCCTCCCGC
GGGCGCCCCCCTCGTCACGGCGAGCGCTGCCACGTCAGACGAAGGGCGCAGGAGCGTCCTGATCCTTCCG
CCCGGACGCTCAGGACAGCGGCCCGCTGCTCATAAGACTCGGCCTTAGAACCCCAGTATCAGCAGAAGGA
CATTTTAGGACGGGACTTGGGTGACTCTAGGGCACTGGTTTTCTTTCCAGAGAGCGGAACAGGCGAGGAA
AAGTAGTCCCTTCTCGGCGATTCTGCGGAGGGATCTCCGTGGGGCGGTGAACGCCGATGATTATATAAGG
ACGCGCCGGGTGTGGCACAGCTAGTTCCGTCGCAGCCGGGATTTGGGTCGCGGTTCTTGTTTGTGGATCG
CTGTGATCGTCACTTGGTGAGTAGCGGGCTGCTGGGCTGGCCGGGGCTTTCGTGGCCGCCGGGCCGCTCG
GTGGGACGGAAGCGTGTGGAGAGACCGCCAAGGGCTGTAGTCTGGGTCCGCGAGCAAGGTTGCCCTGAAC
TGGGGGTTGGGGGGAGCGCAGCAAAATGGCGGCTGTTCCCGAGTCTTGAATGGAAGACGCTTGTGAGGCG
GGCTGTGAGGTCGTTGAAACAAGGTGGGGGGCATGGTGGGCGGCAAGAACCCAAGGTCTTGAGCCCTTCG
CTAATGCGGGAAAGCTCTTATTCGGGTGAGATGGGCTGGGCACCATCTGGGGACCCTGACGTGAAGTTTG
TCACTGACTGGAGAACTCGGTTTGTCGTCTGTTGCGGGGGCGGCAGTTATGGCGGTGCCGTTGGGCAGTG
CACCCGTACCTTTGGGAGCGCGCGCCCTCGTCGTGTCGTGACGTCACCCGTTCTGTTGGCTTATAATGCA
GGGTGGGGCCACCTGCCGGTAGGTGTGCGGTAGGCTTTTCTCCGTCGCAGGACGCAGGGTTCGGGCCTAG
GGTAGGCTCTCCTGAATCGACAGGCGCCGGACCTCTGGTGAGGGGAGGGATAAGTGAGGCGTCAGTTTCT
TTGGTCGGTTTTATGTACCTATCTTCTTAAGTAGCTGAAGCTCCGGTTTTGAACTATGCGCTCGGGGTTG
GCGAGTGTGTTTTGTGAAGTTTTTTAGGCACCTTTTGAAATGTAATCATTTGGGTCAATATGTAATTTTC
AGTGTTAGACTTGTAAATTGTCCGCTAAATTCTGGCCGTTTTTGGCTTTTTTGTTAGACAACATGGGTAA
AAAGCCTGAACTCACCGCGACGTCTGTCGAGAAGTTTCTGATCGAAAAGTTCGACAGCGTCTCCGACCTG
ATGCAGCTCTCGGAGGGCGAAGAATCTCGTGCTTTCAGCTTCGATGTAGGAGGGCGTGGATATGTCCTGC
GGGTAAATAGCTGCGCCGATGGTTTCTACAAAGATCGTTATGTTTATCGGCACTTTGCATCCGCCGCGCT
CCCGATTCCGGAAGTGCTTGACATTGGGGAGTTCAGCGAGAGCCTGACCTATTGCATCTCCCGCCGTGCA
CAGGGTGTCACGTTGCAAGACCTGCCTGAAACCGAACTGCCCGCTGTTCTGCAGCCGGTCGCGGAGGCAA
TGGATGCCATCGCTGCCGCCGATCTTAGCCAGACGAGCGGGTTCGGCCCATTCGGACCGCAAGGAATCGG
TCAATACACTACATGGCGTGATTTCATATGCGCGATTGCTGATCCCCATGTGTATCACTGGCAAACTGTG
ATGGACGACACCGTCAGTGCGTCCGTCGCGCAGGCTCTCGATGAGCTGATGCTTTGGGCCGAGGACTGCC
CCGAAGTCCGGCACCTCGTGCACGCGGATTTCGGCTCCAACAATGTCCTGACGGACAATGGCCGCATAAC
AGCGGTCATTGACTGGAGCGAGGCGATGTTCGGGGATTCCCAATACGAGGTCGCCAACATCTTCTTCTGG
AGGCCGTGGTTGGCTTGTATGGAGCAGCAGACGCGCTACTTCGAGCGGAGGCATCCGGAGCTTGCAGGAT
CGCCCCGGCTCCGGGCGTATATGCTCCGCATTGGTCTTGACCAACTCTATCAGAGCTTGGTTGACGGCAA
TTTCGATGATGCAGCTTGGGCGCAGGGTCGATGCGACGCAATCGTCCGATCCGGAGCCGGGACTGTCGGG
CGTACACAAATCGCCCGCAGAAGCGCCGCCGTCTGGACCGATGGCTGTGTAGAAGTACTCGCCGATAGTG
GAAACCGACGCCCCAGCACTCGTCCGAGGGCAAAGGAATAAGCTAGTATGTAAGCCTAGTCTTAGATAAT
AAAATCGCTATCCATCGAAGATGGATGTGTGTTGGTTTTTTGTGTGTGTAACGCTAGGCGCGCCTGGTGT
ACCGAGAACGATCCTCTCAGTGCGAGTCTCGACGATCCATATCGTTGCTTGGCAGTCAGCCAGTCGGAAT
CCAGCTTGGGACCCAGGAAGTCCAATCGTCAGATATTGTACTCAAGCCTGGTCACGGCAGCGTACCGATC
TGTTTAAACCTAGATATTGATAGTCTGATCGGTCAACGTATAATCGAGTCCTAGCTTTTGCAAACATCTA
TCAAGAGACAGGATCAGCAGGAGGCTTTCGCATGAGTATTCAACATTTCCGTGTCGCCCTTATTCCCTTT
TTTGCGGCATTTTGCCTTCCTGTTTTTGCTCACCCAGAAACGCTGGTGAAAGTAAAAGATGCTGAAGATC
AGTTGGGTGCGCGAGTGGGTTACATCGAACTGGATCTCAACAGCGGTAAGATCCTTGAGAGTTTTCGCCC
CGAAGAACGCTTTCCAATGATGAGCACTTTTAAAGTTCTGCTATGTGGCGCGGTATTATCCCGTATTGAC
GCCGGGCAAGAGCAACTCGGTCGCCGCATACACTATTCTCAGAATGACTTGGTTGAGTATTCACCAGTCA
CAGAAAAGCATCTTACGGATGGCATGACAGTAAGAGAATTATGCAGTGCTGCCATAACCATGAGTGATAA
CACTGCGGCCAACTTACTTCTGACAACGATTGGAGGACCGAAGGAGCTAACCGCTTTTTTGCACAACATG
GGGGATCATGTAACTCGCCTTGATCGTTGGGAACCGGAGCTGAATGAAGCCATACCAAACGACGAGCGTG
ACACCACGATGCCTGTAGCAATGGCAACAACCTTGCGTAAACTATTAACTGGCGAACTACTTACTCTAGC
TTCCCGGCAACAGTTGATAGACTGGATGGAGGCGGATAAAGTTGCAGGACCACTTCTGCGCTCGGCCCTT
CCGGCTGGCTGGTTTATTGCTGATAAATCTGGAGCCGGTGAGCGTGGGTCTCGCGGTATCATTGCAGCAC
TGGGGCCAGATGGTAAGCCCTCCCGTATCGTAGTTATCTACACGACGGGGAGTCAGGCAACTATGGATGA
ACGAAATAGACAGATCGCTGAGATAGGTGCCTCACTGATTAAGCATTGGTAACCGATTCTAGGTGCATTG
GCGCAGAAAAAAATGCCTGATGCGACGCTGCGCGTCTTATACTCCCACATATGCCAGATTCAGCAACGGA
TACGGCTTCCCCAACTTGCCCACTTCCATACGTGTCCTCCTTACCAGAAATTTATCCTTAAGATCGTTTA
AACTCGACTCTGGCTCTATCGAATCTCCGTCGTTTCGAGCTTACGCGAACAGCCGTGGCGCTCATTTGCT
CGTCGGGCATCGAATCTCGTCAGCTATCGTCAGCTTACCTTTTTGGCAGCGATCGCGGCTCCCGACATCT
TGGACCATTAGCTCCACAGGTATCTTCTTCCCTCTAGTGGTCATAACAGCAGCTTCAGCTACCTCTCAAT
TCAAAAAACCCCTCAAGACCCGTTTAGAGGCCCCAAGGGGTTATGCTATCAATCGTTGCGTTACACACAC
AAAAAACCAACACACATCCATCTTCGATGGATAGCGATTTTATTATCTAACTGCTGATCGAGTGTAGCCA
GATCTAGTAATCAATTACGGGGTCATTAGTTCATAGCCCATATATGGAGTTCCGCGTTACATAACTTACG
GTAAATGGCCCGCCTGGCTGACCGCCCAACGACCCCCGCCCATTGACGTCAATAATGACGTATGTTCCCA
TAGTAACGCCAATAGGGACTTTCCATTGACGTCAATGGGTGGAGTATTTACGGTAAACTGCCCACTTGGC
AGTACATCAAGTGTATCATATGCCAAGTACGCCCCCTATTGACGTCAATGACGGTAAATGGCCCGCCTGG
CATTATGCCCAGTACATGACCTTATGGGACTTTCCTACTTGGCAGTACATCTACGTATTAGTCATCGCTA
TTACCATGCTGATGCGGTTTTGGCAGTACATCAATGGGCGTGGATAGCGGTTTGACTCACGGGGATTTCC
AAGTCTCCACCCCATTGACGTCAATGGGAGTTTGTTTTGGCACCAAAATCAACGGGACTTTCCAAAATGT
CGTAACAACTCCGCCCCATTGACGCAAATGGGCGGTAGGCGTGTACGGTGGGAGGTCTATATAAGCAGAG
CTGGTTTAGTGAACCGTCAGATCAGATCTTTGTCGATCCTACCATCCACTCGACACACCCGCCAGCGGCC
GC
Features (pLannotate 1.2.2; 19 found; start..end, strand, type, name):
   1942..2063    -  polyA_signal   SV40 poly(A) signal: SV40 polyadenylation signal
   2086..2155    -  CDS            large T antigen (fragment): large T antigen from SV40 (simian virus 40)
   2178..2224    +  terminator     T7 terminator: transcription terminator for bacteriophage T7 RNA polymerase
   2254..2390    +  terminator     rrnG terminator: transcription terminator from the E. coli ribosomal RNA rrnG operon (Albrechtsen et al., 1991)
   2435..2506    +  misc_feature   3' β-globin insulator: insulator downstream of the human β-globin locus (Farrell et al., 2002)
   2732..3320    -  rep_origin     ori: high-copy-number ColE1/pMB1/pBR322/pUC origin of replication
   3492..3556    -  CDS            bla(M) (fragment): β-lactamase lacking the signal sequence; bla(M); allows cytosolic expression of β-lactamase
   3820..5029    +  promoter       UbC promoter: human ubiquitin C promoter
   5039..6060    +  CDS            HygR (fragment): hygromycin B phosphotransferase confers resistance to hygromycin
   6088..6136    +  polyA_signal   poly(A) signal: synthetic polyadenylation signal
   6402..7262    +  CDS            AmpR: β-lactamase; bla; confers resistance to ampicillin, carbenicillin, and related antibiotics
   7275..7411    +  terminator     rrnG terminator: transcription terminator from the E. coli ribosomal RNA rrnG operon (Albrechtsen et al., 1991)
   7556..7627    +  misc_feature   5' β-globin insulator: insulator upstream of the human β-globin locus (Farrell et al., 2002)
   7632..7678    -  terminator     T7 terminator: transcription terminator for bacteriophage T7 RNA polymerase
   7696..7744    -  polyA_signal   poly(A) signal: synthetic polyadenylation signal
   7825..8128    +  enhancer       CMV enhancer: human cytomegalovirus immediate early enhancer
   8201..8218    -  promoter       CMV promoter (fragment): human cytomegalovirus (CMV) immediate early promoter
   8281..8332    +  promoter       CMVd2 promoter: truncated human cytomegalovirus (CMV) immediate early promoter that yields moderately reduced expression relative to the full-length promoter
   8392..1816    +  CDS            rep (fragment) (across the origin): R1AB_SARS - Experimental evidence at protein level: Swiss-Prot protein existence level 1. [2'-O-methyltransferase]: Methyltransferase that mediates mRNA cap 2'-O-ribose methylation to the 5'-cap structure of viral mRNAs. N7-methyl guanosine cap is a prerequisite for binding of nsp16. Therefore plays an essential role in viral mRNAs cap methylation which is essential to evade immune system. From Severe acute respiratory syndrome coronavirus (SARS-CoV).
