[The description below was written by a language model from this plasmid's Addgene catalogue record and pLannotate feature annotations shown in this document.]
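Description:
pGBW-m4134187 is a mammalian expression plasmid for the SARS-CoV-2 helicase, nsp13, built on the pTwist_CMV_Hygro_6 backbone. It is maintained in E. coli as a high-copy plasmid through a ColE1/pUC-type origin and selected with ampicillin via a full-length β-lactamase gene. For selection in mammalian cells it carries a separate cassette in which the human ubiquitin C promoter drives hygromycin B phosphotransferase, followed by a synthetic polyadenylation signal.

The payload is the wild-type nsp13 coding region (about 1.8 kb), a mature product of the viral ORF1ab polyprotein. It sits downstream of the CMV immediate early enhancer and promoter and upstream of an SV40 polyadenylation signal. The automated annotation labels this open reading frame, which spans the numbering origin of the circular sequence, as a fragment of the SARS-CoV replicase polyprotein with nsp16 methyltransferase text attached. That label reflects homology to the polyprotein entry as a whole, and the catalogue identifies the insert as the helicase. The catalogue also lists a C-terminal, backbone-encoded V5 epitope preceded by a TEV protease cleavage site, which would allow detection or capture of the protein and later removal of the tag; these elements are not individually annotated in the feature table.

The expression unit is flanked by short 5' and 3' β-globin insulator elements, and bacterial T7 and rrnG terminators and extra synthetic poly(A) signals border the cassettes, probably limiting transcriptional read-through between modules. The plasmid suits transient expression of tagged nsp13 or hygromycin-selected stable expression in mammalian cells, for example for localisation, interaction or biochemical studies, although the record gives no specific application beyond expression.
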