Addgene plasmid #152565: pGBW-m4134187
Purpose: Mammalian expression plasmid for SARS-CoV-2 helicase
Depositing lab: Ginkgo Bioworks & Benjie Chen. Depositing organization: Ginkgo Bioworks.
Backbone
  Vector backbone: pTwist_CMV_Hygro_6
  Backbone size w/o insert (bp): 6525
  Vector type: Mammalian Expression
  Selectable markers: Hygromycin
Growth in bacteria
  Bacterial resistance: Ampicillin, 100 μg/mL
  Growth temperature: 37°C
  Growth strain: DH5alpha
  Copy number: High Copy
Gene/Insert
  Gene/Insert name: SARS-CoV-2 helicase (alt name: nsp13)
  Species: Severe acute respiratory syndrome coronavirus 2
  Insert size (bp): 1802
  Mutation: wt
  Entrez Gene: ORF1ab (a.k.a. GU280_gp01)
  Promoter: CMV
  Tag / fusion protein: Cleavable TEV;V5 (C terminal on backbone)
  Cloning method: Unknown
Resource information
  A portion of this plasmid was derived from a plasmid made by: GinkgoBioworks
Depositor comments: NCBI reference sequence: YP_009725308.1
How to cite: pGBW-m4134187 was a gift from Ginkgo Bioworks & Benjie Chen (Addgene plasmid # 152565 ; http://n2t.net/addgene:152565 ; RRID:Addgene_152565)
